Addgene plasmid #143804: TFORF1420
Purpose: Lentiviral vector for overexpressing transcription factor ORFs with unique 24-bp barcodes. Barcodes facilitate identification of transcription factors in pooled screens.
Depositing lab: Feng Zhang. Depositing organization: Broad Institute. Publication: A transcription factor atlas of directed differentiation. Joung J, Ma S, Tay T, Geiger-Schuller KR, Kirchgatterer PC, Verdine VK, Guo B, Arias-Garcia MA, Allen WE, Singh A, Kuksenko O, Abudayyeh OO, Gootenberg JS, Fu Z, Macrae RK, Buenrostro JD, Regev A, Zhang F. Cell. 2023 Jan 5;186(1):209-229.e26. doi: 10.1016/j.cell.2022.11.026. PubMed 36608654.
Backbone
  Vector backbone: pLX_TRC317
  Backbone manufacturer: Broad Institute Genetic Perturbation Platform
  Backbone size w/o insert (bp): 8264
  Vector type: Mammalian Expression, Lentiviral
  Selectable markers: Puromycin
Growth in bacteria
  Bacterial resistance: Ampicillin, 100 μg/mL
  Growth temperature: 37°C
  Growth strain: NEB Stable
  Copy number: High Copy
Gene/Insert
  Gene/Insert name: ZNF211
  Species: H. sapiens (human)
  Insert size (bp): 1835
  Entrez Gene: ZNF211 (a.k.a. C2H2-25, CH2H2-25, ZNF-25)
  Promoter: EF1a
  Cloning method: Unknown
  Sequencing primers: 5′ GGGTGGAGACTGAAGTTAGGCCAG; 3′ CACATAGCGTAAAAGGAGCAACATAG
Terms and licenses: Academic/Nonprofit Terms; Industry Terms: Not Available to Industry
Depositor comments: NM_006385,ENST00000240731 . The transcription factor ORF portion of this plasmid was synthesized by Genewiz. Please test multiple small colonies in case of plasmid recombination. To make this collection available in a timely manner, a portion of this collection was not fully sequenced by Addgene. If an Addgene verified full plasmid sequence is not available, please contact us prior to placing an order to request the full sequence.
How to cite: TFORF1420 was a gift from Feng Zhang (Addgene plasmid # 143804 ; http://n2t.net/addgene:143804 ; RRID:Addgene_143804)
