[The description below was written by a language model from this plasmid's Addgene catalogue record and pLannotate feature annotations shown in this document.]
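Description:
TFORF1420 is a third-generation-style, self-inactivating lentiviral expression plasmid built on the pLX_TRC317 backbone. It belongs to a barcoded library of human transcription factor open reading frames. It is maintained in E. coli through a high-copy ColE1/pUC origin with ampicillin resistance (AmpR), and also carries an f1 origin and leftover lac/T7/T3 cloning-vector elements. The depositor warns that the plasmid can recombine, as is common for LTR-containing vectors.

The viral genome is transcribed from an RSV promoter fused to a truncated HIV-1 5' LTR. It contains the Ψ packaging signal with a gag fragment, the RRE for Rev-dependent nuclear export, a cPPT/CTS, a WPRE to boost transcript stability and expression, and a ΔU3 3' LTR followed by an SV40 poly(A) signal. Inside this unit, an SV40 early promoter drives puromycin N-acetyltransferase for selecting transduced mammalian cells. A separate EF-1α promoter drives the insert, human ZNF211, a C2H2-type zinc finger protein, recorded as about 1.8 kb and made by gene synthesis.

The automated annotation labels part of the insert region as a ZNF552 fragment. This most likely reflects homology among related zinc finger genes rather than a different insert, though the table itself cannot settle the point. The unique 24-bp barcode described in the catalogue entry is not annotated, so its position is not stated. The short U6 promoter fragment between the ORF and the WPRE is likewise unexplained by the record.

The construct is intended for lentiviral overexpression of ZNF211, alone or in pooled screens where the barcode identifies which transcription factor each cell received, as in directed-differentiation studies.
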