Features (pLannotate 1.2.2; 31 found; start..end, strand, type, name):
      5..231     +  promoter       RSV promoter: Rous sarcoma virus enhancer/promoter
    232..412     +  LTR            5' LTR (truncated): truncated 5' long terminal repeat (LTR) from HIV-1
    459..584     +  misc_feature   HIV-1 Ψ: packaging signal of human immunodeficiency virus type 1
    568..931     +  CDS            HIV-1 gag (fragment): gag protein from human immunodeficiency virus 1; gag
   1077..1310    +  misc_feature   RRE: The Rev response element (RRE) of HIV-1 allows for Rev-dependent mRNA export from the nucleus to the cytoplasm.
   1687..1713    +  CDS            Rev (fragment): human immunodeficiency virus 1 (HIV-1) Rev protein; rev; enhances nuclear export of unspliced and incompletely spliced viral mRNAs
   1720..1743    +  promoter       SV40 promoter (fragment): SV40 early promoter
   1744..1815    +  promoter       SV40 promoter (fragment): SV40 enhancer and early promoter
   1839..1974    +  rep_origin     SV40 ori: SV40 origin of replication
   2020..2616    +  CDS            PuroR (fragment): puromycin N-acetyltransferase; pac from Streptomyces; confers resistance to puromycin
   2665..2782    +  misc_feature   cPPT/CTS: central polypurine tract and central termination sequence of HIV-1
   2847..2913    +  CDS            small t antigen (fragment): SV40 (simian virus 40) small t antigen
   2920..4098    +  promoter       EF-1α promoter: strong constitutive promoter for human elongation factor EF-1α
   4241..4915    +  CDS            ZNF552 (fragment): ZN552_HUMAN - Experimental evidence at protein level: Swiss-Prot protein existence level 1. May be involved in transcriptional regulation. From Homo sapiens (Human).
   5861..5914    +  promoter       U6 promoter (fragment): RNA polymerase III promoter for human U6 snRNA
   5956..6544    +  misc_feature   WPRE: woodchuck hepatitis virus posttranscriptional regulatory element
   6595..6614    +  misc_feature   cPPT/CTS (fragment): central polypurine tract and central termination sequence of HIV-1
   6616..6849    +  LTR            3' LTR (ΔU3): self-inactivating 3' long terminal repeat (LTR) from HIV-1
   6927..7048    +  polyA_signal   SV40 poly(A) signal: SV40 polyadenylation signal
   7088..7223    +  rep_origin     SV40 ori: SV40 origin of replication
   7244..7262    -  promoter       T7 promoter: promoter for bacteriophage T7 RNA polymerase
   7270..7425    +  CDS            lacZα (fragment): LacZα fragment of β-galactosidase; lacZ fragment
   7430..7858    +  rep_origin     f1 ori (sequence partly withheld): f1 bacteriophage origin of replication; arrow indicates direction of (+) strand synthesis
   7911..8015    +  promoter       AmpR promoter: bla
   8016..8876    +  CDS            AmpR: β-lactamase; bla; confers resistance to ampicillin, carbenicillin, and related antibiotics
   9047..9635    +  rep_origin     ori: high-copy-number ColE1/pMB1/pBR322/pUC origin of replication
   9818..9910    +  CDS            lacI (fragment): lac repressor; lacI; The lac repressor binds to the lac operator to inhibit transcription in E. coli. This inhibition can be relieved by adding lactose or isopropyl-β-D-thiogalactopyranoside (IPTG).
   9923..9944    +  protein_bind   CAP binding site: CAP binding activates transcription in the presence of cAMP. E. coli catabolite activator protein
   9959..9989    +  promoter       lac promoter: promoter for the E. coli lac operon
   9997..10013   +  protein_bind   lac operator: The lac repressor binds to the lac operator to inhibit transcription in E. coli. This inhibition can be relieved by adding lactose or isopropyl-β-D-thiogalactopyranoside (IPTG). lac repressor encoded by lacI
  10058..10076   +  promoter       T3 promoter: promoter for bacteriophage T3 RNA polymerase
>Addgene plasmid #143804 | TFORF1420 | addgene full sequence | sequence record 396251 | Addgene NGS Result
TTAATGTAGTCTTATGCAATACTCTTGTAGTCTTGCAACATGGTAACGATGAGTTAGCAACATGCCTTAC
AAGGAGAGAAAAAGCACCGTGCATGCCGATTGGTGGAAGTAAGGTGGTACGATCGTGCCTTATTAGGAAG
GCAACAGACGGGTCTGACATGGATTGGACGAACCACTGAATTGCCGCATTGCAGAGATATTGTATTTAAG
TGCCTAGCTCGATACATAAACGGGTCTCTCTGGTTAGACCAGATCTGAGCCTGGGAGCTCTCTGGCTAAC
TAGGGAACCCACTGCTTAAGCCTCAATAAAGCTTGCCTTGAGTGCTTCAAGTAGTGTGTGCCCGTCTGTT
GTGTGACTCTGGTAACTAGAGATCCCTCAGACCCTTTTAGTCAGTGTGGAAAATCTCTAGCAGTGGCGCC
CGAACAGGGACTTGAAAGCGAAAGGGAAACCAGAGGAGCTCTCTCGACGCAGGACTCGGCTTGCTGAAGC
GCGCACGGCAAGAGGCGAGGGGCGGCGACTGGTGAGTACGCCAAAAATTTTGACTAGCGGAGGCTAGAAG
GAGAGAGATGGGTGCGAGAGCGTCAGTATTAAGCGGGGGAGAATTAGATCGCGATGGGAAAAAATTCGGT
TAAGGCCAGGGGGAAAGAAAAAATATAAATTAAAACATATAGTATGGGCAAGCAGGGAGCTAGAACGATT
CGCAGTTAATCCTGGCCTGTTAGAAACATCAGAAGGCTGTAGACAAATACTGGGACAGCTACAACCATCC
CTTCAGACAGGATCAGAAGAACTTAGATCATTATATAATACAGTAGCAACCCTCTATTGTGTGCATCAAA
GGATAGAGATAAAAGACACCAAGGAAGCTTTAGACAAGATAGAGGAAGAGCAAAACAAAAGTAAGACCAC
CGCACAGCAAGCGGCCGCTGATCTTCAGACCTGGAGGAGGAGATATGAGGGACAATTGGAGAAGTGAATT
ATATAAATATAAAGTAGTAAAAATTGAACCATTAGGAGTAGCACCCACCAAGGCAAAGAGAAGAGTGGTG
CAGAGAGAAAAAAGAGCAGTGGGAATAGGAGCTTTGTTCCTTGGGTTCTTGGGAGCAGCAGGAAGCACTA
TGGGCGCAGCGTCAATGACGCTGACGGTACAGGCCAGACAATTATTGTCTGGTATAGTGCAGCAGCAGAA
CAATTTGCTGAGGGCTATTGAGGCGCAACAGCATCTGTTGCAACTCACAGTCTGGGGCATCAAGCAGCTC
CAGGCAAGAATCCTGGCTGTGGAAAGATACCTAAAGGATCAACAGCTCCTGGGGATTTGGGGTTGCTCTG
GAAAACTCATTTGCACCACTGCTGTGCCTTGGAATGCTAGTTGGAGTAATAAATCTCTGGAACAGATTTG
GAATCACACGACCTGGATGGAGTGGGACAGAGAAATTAACAATTACACAAGCTTAATACACTCCTTAATT
GAAGAATCGCAAAACCAGCAAGAAAAGAATGAACAAGAATTATTGGAATTAGATAAATGGGCAAGTTTGT
GGAATTGGTTTAACATAACAAATTGGCTGTGGTATATAAAATTATTCATAATGATAGTAGGAGGCTTGGT
AGGTTTAAGAATAGTTTTTGCTGTACTTTCTATAGTGAATAGAGTTAGGCAGGGATATTCACCATTATCG
TTTCAGACCCACCTCCCAACCCCGAGGGGACCCATGCATTGCATCTCAATTAGTCAGCAACCAGGTGTGG
AAAGTCCCCAGGCTCCCCAGCAGGCAGAAGTATGCAAAGCATGCGTCTCAATTAGTCAGCAACCATAGTC
CCGCCCCTAACTCCGCCCATCCCGCCCCTAACTCCGCCCAGTTCCGCCCATTCTCCGCCCCATGGCTGAC
TAATTTTTTTTATTTATGCAGAGGCCGAGGCCGCCTCGGCCTCTGAGCTATTCCAGAAGTAGTGAGGAGG
CTTTTTTGGAGGCCTAGGCTTTTGCAAAAAGCTTTCTAGAGGTACCACCGGAGCTTACCATGACCGAGTA
CAAGCCCACGGTGCGCCTCGCCACCCGCGACGACGTCCCCAGGGCCGTACGCACCCTCGCCGCCGCGTTC
GCCGACTACCCCGCCACGCGCCACACCGTCGATCCGGACCGCCACATCGAGCGGGTCACCGAGCTGCAAG
AACTCTTCCTCACGCGCGTCGGGCTCGACATCGGCAAGGTGTGGGTCGCGGACGACGGCGCCGCCGTGGC
GGTCTGGACCACGCCGGAGAGCGTCGAAGCGGGGGCGGTGTTCGCCGAGATCGGCCCGCGCATGGCCGAG
TTGAGCGGTTCCCGGCTGGCCGCGCAGCAACAGATGGAAGGCCTCCTGGCGCCGCACCGGCCCAAGGAGC
CCGCGTGGTTCCTGGCCACCGTCGGCGTCTCGCCCGACCACCAGGGCAAGGGTCTGGGCAGCGCCGTCGT
GCTCCCCGGAGTGGAGGCGGCCGAGCGCGCCGGGGTGCCCGCCTTCCTGGAGACCTCCGCGCCCCGCAAC
CTCCCCTTCTACGAGCGGCTCGGCTTCACCGTCACCGCCGACGTCGAGGTGCCCGAAGGACCGCGCACCT
GGTGCATGACCCGCAAGCCCGGTGCCAGTTAACGAATTCTAGATCTTGAGACAAATGGCAGTATTCATCC
ACAATTTTAAAAGAAAAGGGGGGATTGGGGGGTACAGTGCAGGGGAAAGAATAGTAGACATAATAGCAAC
AGACATACAAACTAAAGAATTACAAAAACAAATTACAAAAATTCAAAATTTTCGGGTTTATTACAGGGAC
AGCAGAGATCCACTTTGGCGCCGGCTCGAGGCCTGCAGGTGCAAAGATGGATAAAGTTTTAAACAGAGAG
GAATCTTTGCAGCTAATGGACCTTCTAGGTCTTGAAAGGAGTGGGAATTGGCTCCGGTGCCCGTCAGTGG
GCAGAGCGCACATCGCCCACAGTCCCCGAGAAGTTGGGGGGAGGGGTCGGCAATTGAACCGGTGCCTAGA
GAAGGTGGCGCGGGGTAAACTGGGAAAGTGATGTCGTGTACTGGCTCCGCCTTTTTCCCGAGGGTGGGGG
AGAACCGTATATAAGTGCAGTAGTCGCCGTGAACGTTCTTTTTCGCAACGGGTTTGCCGCCAGAACACAG
GTAAGTGCCGTGTGTGGTTCCCGCGGGCCTGGCCTCTTTACGGGTTATGGCCCTTGCGTGCCTTGAATTA
CTTCCACCTGGCTGCAGTACGTGATTCTTGATCCCGAGCTTCGGGTTGGAAGTGGGTGGGAGAGTTCGAG
GCCTTGCGCTTAAGGAGCCCCTTCGCCTCGTGCTTGAGTTGAGGCCTGGCCTGGGCGCTGGGGCCGCCGC
GTGCGAATCTGGTGGCACCTTCGCGCCTGTCTCGCTGCTTTCGATAAGTCTCTAGCCATTTAAAATTTTT
GATGACCTGCTGCGACGCTTTTTTTCTGGCAAGATAGTCTTGTAAATGCGGGCCAAGATCTGCACACTGG
TATTTCGGTTTTTGGGGCCGCGGGCGGCGACGGGGCCCGTGCGTCCCAGCGCACATGTTCGGCGAGGCGG
GGCCTGCGAGCGCGGCCACCGAGAATCGGACGGGGGTAGTCTCAAGCTGGCCGGCCTGCTCTGGTGCCTG
GCCTCGCGCCGCCGTGTATCGCCCCGCCCTGGGCGGCAAGGCTGGCCCGGTCGGCACCAGTTGCGTGAGC
GGAAAGATGGCCGCTTCCCGGCCCTGCTGCAGGGAGCTCAAAATGGAGGACGCGGCGCTCGGGAGAGCGG
GCGGGTGAGTCACCCACACAAAGGAAAAGGGCCTTTCCGTCCTCAGCCGTCGCTTCATGTGACTCCACGG
AGTACCGGGCGCCGTCCAGGCACCTCGATTAGTTCTCGAGCTTTTGGAGTACGTCGTCTTTAGGTTGGGG
GGAGGGGTTTTATGCGATGGAGTTTCCCCACACTGAGTGGGTGGAGACTGAAGTTAGGCCAGCTTGGCAC
TTGATGTAATTCTCCTTGGAATTTGCCCTTTTTGAGTTTGGATCTTGGTTCATTCTCAAGCCTCAGACAG
TGGTTCAAAGTTTTTTTCTTCCATTTCAGGTGTCGTGAGGCTAGCACCGCCACCATGCTCGGGTTCCCCC
CGGGTCGCCCGCAGCTCCCGGTCCAGCTCCGCCCACAGACTCGGATGGCGACCGCACTGAGGGACCCGGC
TTCGGTTCCCATAGCTACAGAGGTGCTTTTCAAACTTACACAGGGAAGTGTGACCTTTGAAGATGTGGCC
GTGTACTTCTCCTGGGAGGAATGGGATCTCCTTGATGAGGCTCAGAAACACCTGTACTTCGATGTGATGC
TGGAGAACTTTGCACTTACGTCCTCCCTGGGTTGTTGGTGTGGAGTGGAACATGAGGAAACACCTTCTGA
ACAGAGAATTTCTGGAGAAAGAGTGCCACAGTTCAGGACTTCCAAAGAAGGTTCATCTTCCCAGAATGCC
GACTCCTGTGAAATATGTTGCCTGGTCTTGAGAGATATTTTGCACTTGGCTGAACACCAAGGAACAAACT
GCGGGCAGAAACTACACACATGTGGAAAACAATTCTACATCAGTGCAAATCTTCAACAGCACCAGAGGCA
GCACATTACAGAGGCACCTTTCAGAAGTTATGTGGACACTGCCTCGTTTACACAGAGTTGCATAGTCCAT
GTGTCGGAGAAACCCTTTACCTGCAGGGAGATCAGGAAAGACTTCCTGGCCAACATGAGGTTTCTCCATC
AAGACGCCACTCAAACAGGGGAGAAGCCAAATAACAGTAACAAGTGTGCGGTGGCCTTTTACAGTGGAAA
AAGTCATCACAACTGGGGAAAATGCAGTAAAGCCTTTAGCCACATAGACACACTTGTTCAGGACCAGAGA
ATCCTCACTAGAGAAGGACTTTTTGAGTGCAGTAAATGTGGGAAAGCATGTACGCGAAGATGTAACCTCA
TTCAGCACCAGAAAGTCCACAGTGAAGAAAGGCCTTATGAATGCAATGAATGTGGAAAATTCTTTACCTA
CTACTCCAGTTTCATTATACATCAGAGAGTTCATACTGGAGAAAGGCCTTATGCGTGCCCTGAATGTGGG
AAATCGTTTAGTCAGATATACAGCCTCAATAGCCATAGGAAAGTTCACACTGGAGAAAGGCCTTATGAAT
GTGGGGAATGTGGGAAATCTTTTAGCCAAAGGTCCAACCTCATGCAGCATCGCAGAGTTCACACTGGAGA
AAGGCCTTATGAATGCAGCGAATGTGGGAAATCTTTTAGCCAAAACTTTAGCCTGATCTACCACCAGAGA
GTTCACACTGGAGAAAGACCTCATGAGTGCAATGAATGTGGAAAATCCTTTAGCCGAAGCTCCAGCCTCA
TTCACCACCGGAGACTTCACACTGGAGAAAGACCCTATGAGTGCAGTAAATGTGGGAAGTCATTTAAGCA
AAGCTCCAGCTTCAGTTCACATCGGAAAGTCCACACAGGGGAAAGGCCTTATGTGTGTGGGGAATGTGGG
AAATCCTTTAGCCATAGCTCCAACCTTAAGAACCACCAGAGAGTTCACACTGGAGAAAGACCTGTTGAGT
GCAGTGAATGTAGCAAATCCTTTAGCTGTAAATCTAACCTCATTAAACACCTGAGAGTTCACACTGGAGA
AAGGCCTTATGAGTGCAGTGAATGTGGGAAATCCTTTAGCCAAAGTTCTAGCCTCATTCAACACCGCAGA
GTTCACACGGGAAAAAGGCCTTATCAGTGCAGTCAATGTGGGAAATCCTTTGGCTGCAAATCTGTCCTCA
TTCAACACCAGAGAGTTCACATTGGAGAAAAGCCTTAGTAATGAACTAGTCCGTAACTTGAAAGTATTTC
GATTTCTTGGCTTTATATATCTTGTGGAAAGGACGAGGTCGCCCTCGGAAGTCAAGCTTAACGCGTTAAG
TCGACAATCAACCTCTGGATTACAAAATTTGTGAAAGATTGACTGGTATTCTTAACTATGTTGCTCCTTT
TACGCTATGTGGATACGCTGCTTTAATGCCTTTGTATCATGCTATTGCTTCCCGTATGGCTTTCATTTTC
TCCTCCTTGTATAAATCCTGGTTGCTGTCTCTTTATGAGGAGTTGTGGCCCGTTGTCAGGCAACGTGGCG
TGGTGTGCACTGTGTTTGCTGACGCAACCCCCACTGGTTGGGGCATTGCCACCACCTGTCAGCTCCTTTC
CGGGACTTTCGCTTTCCCCCTCCCTATTGCCACGGCGGAACTCATCGCCGCCTGCCTTGCCCGCTGCTGG
ACAGGGGCTCGGCTGTTGGGCACTGACAATTCCGTGGTGTTGTCGGGGAAATCATCGTCCTTTCCTTGGC
TGCTCGCCTGTGTTGCCACCTGGATTCTGCGCGGGACGTCCTTCTGCTACGTCCCTTCGGCCCTCAATCC
AGCGGACCTTCCTTCCCGCGGCCTGCTGCCGGCTCTGCGGCCTCTTCCGCGTCTTCGCCTTCGCCCTCAG
ACGAGTCGGATCTCCCTTTGGGCCGCCTCCCCGCGTCGACTTTAAGACCAATGACTTACAAGGCAGCTGT
AGATCTTAGCCACTTTTTAAAAGAAAAGGGGGGACTGGAAGGGCTAATTCACTCCCAACGAAGACAAGAT
CTGCTTTTTGCTTGTACTGGGTCTCTCTGGTTAGACCAGATCTGAGCCTGGGAGCTCTCTGGCTAACTAG
GGAACCCACTGCTTAAGCCTCAATAAAGCTTGCCTTGAGTGCTTCAAGTAGTGTGTGCCCGTCTGTTGTG
TGACTCTGGTAACTAGAGATCCCTCAGACCCTTTTAGTCAGTGTGGAAAATCTCTAGCAGTACGTATAGT
AGTTCATGTCATCTTATTATTCAGTATTTATAACTTGCAAAGAAATGAATATCAGAGAGTGAGAGGAACT
TGTTTATTGCAGCTTATAATGGTTACAAATAAAGCAATAGCATCACAAATTTCACAAATAAAGCATTTTT
TTCACTGCATTCTAGTTGTGGTTTGTCCAAACTCATCAATGTATCTTATCATGTCTGGCTCTAGCTATCC
CGCCCCTAACTCCGCCCATCCCGCCCCTAACTCCGCCCAGTTCCGCCCATTCTCCGCCCCATGGCTGACT
AATTTTTTTTATTTATGCAGAGGCCGAGGCCGCCTCGGCCTCTGAGCTATTCCAGAAGTAGTGAGGAGGC
TTTTTTGGAGGCCTAGGGACGTACCCAATTCGCCCTATAGTGAGTCGTATTACGCGCGCTCACTGGCCGT
CGTTTTACAACGTCGTGACTGGGAAAACCCTGGCGTTACCCAACTTAATCGCCTTGCAGCACATCCCCCT
TTCGCCAGCTGGCGTAATAGCGAAGAGGCCCGCACCGATCGCCCTTCCCAACAGTTGCGCAGCCTGAATG
GCGAATGGG
[124 nt withheld, positions 7430-7553]
C
[91 nt withheld, positions 7555-7645]
A
[49 nt withheld, positions 7647-7695]
CCTTTGACGTTGGAGTCCACGTTCTTT
[37 nt withheld, positions 7723-7759]
ACCCTATCTCGGTCTATTCTTTTGATTTATAAGGGATTTTGCCGATTTCGGCCTATTGGTTAAAAAATGA
GCTGATTTAACAAAAATTTAACGCGAATTTTAACAAAATATTAACGCTTACAATTTAGGTGGCACTTTTC
GGGGAAATGTGCGCGGAACCCCTATTTGTTTATTTTTCTAAATACATTCAAATATGTATCCGCTCATGAG
ACAATAACCCTGATAAATGCTTCAATAATATTGAAAAAGGAAGAGTATGAGTATTCAACATTTCCGTGTC
GCCCTTATTCCCTTTTTTGCGGCATTTTGCCTTCCTGTTTTTGCTCACCCAGAAACGCTGGTGAAAGTAA
AAGATGCTGAAGATCAGTTGGGTGCACGAGTGGGTTACATCGAACTGGATCTCAACAGCGGTAAGATCCT
TGAGAGTTTTCGCCCCGAAGAACGTTTTCCAATGATGAGCACTTTTAAAGTTCTGCTATGTGGCGCGGTA
TTATCCCGTATTGACGCCGGGCAAGAGCAACTCGGTCGCCGCATACACTATTCTCAGAATGACTTGGTTG
AGTACTCACCAGTCACAGAAAAGCATCTTACGGATGGCATGACAGTAAGAGAATTATGCAGTGCTGCCAT
AACCATGAGTGATAACACTGCGGCCAACTTACTTCTGACAACGATCGGAGGACCGAAGGAGCTAACCGCT
TTTTTGCACAACATGGGGGATCATGTAACTCGCCTTGATCGTTGGGAACCGGAGCTGAATGAAGCCATAC
CAAACGACGAGCGTGACACCACGATGCCTGTAGCAATGGCAACAACGTTGCGCAAACTATTAACTGGCGA
ACTACTTACTCTAGCTTCCCGGCAACAATTAATAGACTGGATGGAGGCGGATAAAGTTGCAGGACCACTT
CTGCGCTCGGCCCTTCCGGCTGGCTGGTTTATTGCTGATAAATCTGGAGCCGGTGAGCGTGGGTCTCGCG
GTATCATTGCAGCACTGGGGCCAGATGGTAAGCCCTCCCGTATCGTAGTTATCTACACGACGGGGAGTCA
GGCAACTATGGATGAACGAAATAGACAGATCGCTGAGATAGGTGCCTCACTGATTAAGCATTGGTAACTG
TCAGACCAAGTTTACTCATATATACTTTAGATTGATTTAAAACTTCATTTTTAATTTAAAAGGATCTAGG
TGAAGATCCTTTTTGATAATCTCATGACCAAAATCCCTTAACGTGAGTTTTCGTTCCACTGAGCGTCAGA
CCCCGTAGAAAAGATCAAAGGATCTTCTTGAGATCCTTTTTTTCTGCGCGTAATCTGCTGCTTGCAAACA
AAAAAACCACCGCTACCAGCGGTGGTTTGTTTGCCGGATCAAGAGCTACCAACTCTTTTTCCGAAGGTAA
CTGGCTTCAGCAGAGCGCAGATACCAAATACTGTTCTTCTAGTGTAGCCGTAGTTAGGCCACCACTTCAA
GAACTCTGTAGCACCGCCTACATACCTCGCTCTGCTAATCCTGTTACCAGTGGCTGCTGCCAGTGGCGAT
AAGTCGTGTCTTACCGGGTTGGACTCAAGACGATAGTTACCGGATAAGGCGCAGCGGTCGGGCTGAACGG
GGGGTTCGTGCACACAGCCCAGCTTGGAGCGAACGACCTACACCGAACTGAGATACCTACAGCGTGAGCT
ATGAGAAAGCGCCACGCTTCCCGAAGGGAGAAAGGCGGACAGGTATCCGGTAAGCGGCAGGGTCGGAACA
GGAGAGCGCACGAGGGAGCTTCCAGGGGGAAACGCCTGGTATCTTTATAGTCCTGTCGGGTTTCGCCACC
TCTGACTTGAGCGTCGATTTTTGTGATGCTCGTCAGGGGGGCGGAGCCTATGGAAAAACGCCAGCAACGC
GGCCTTTTTACGGTTCCTGGCCTTTTGCTGGCCTTTTGCTCACATGTTCTTTCCTGCGTTATCCCCTGAT
TCTGTGGATAACCGTATTACCGCCTTTGAGTGAGCTGATACCGCTCGCCGCAGCCGAACGACCGAGCGCA
GCGAGTCAGTGAGCGAGGAAGCGGAAGAGCGCCCAATACGCAAACCGCCTCTCCCCGCGCGTTGGCCGAT
TCATTAATGCAGCTGGCACGACAGGTTTCCCGACTGGAAAGCGGGCAGTGAGCGCAACGCAATTAATGTG
AGTTAGCTCACTCATTAGGCACCCCAGGCTTTACACTTTATGCTTCCGGCTCGTATGTTGTGTGGAATTG
TGAGCGGATAACAATTTCACACAGGAAACAGCTATGACCATGATTACGCCAAGCGCGCAATTAACCCTCA
CTAAAGGGAACAAAAGCTGGAGCTGCAAGC
