>Addgene plasmid #143804 | TFORF1420 | depositor partial sequence | sequence record 283539 | Insert
ACCGCCACCATGCTCGGGTTCCCCCCGGGTCGCCCGCAGCTCCCGGTCCAGCTCCGCCCACAGACTCGGA
TGGCGACCGCACTGAGGGACCCGGCTTCGGTTCCCATAGCTACAGAGGTGCTTTTCAAACTTACACAGGG
AAGTGTGACCTTTGAAGATGTGGCCGTGTACTTCTCCTGGGAGGAATGGGATCTCCTTGATGAGGCTCAG
AAACACCTGTACTTCGATGTGATGCTGGAGAACTTTGCACTTACGTCCTCCCTGGGTTGTTGGTGTGGAG
TGGAACATGAGGAAACACCTTCTGAACAGAGAATTTCTGGAGAAAGAGTGCCACAGTTCAGGACTTCCAA
AGAAGGTTCATCTTCCCAGAATGCCGACTCCTGTGAAATATGTTGCCTGGTCTTGAGAGATATTTTGCAC
TTGGCTGAACACCAAGGAACAAACTGCGGGCAGAAACTACACACATGTGGAAAACAATTCTACATCAGTG
CAAATCTTCAACAGCACCAGAGGCAGCACATTACAGAGGCACCTTTCAGAAGTTATGTGGACACTGCCTC
GTTTACACAGAGTTGCATAGTCCATGTGTCGGAGAAACCCTTTACCTGCAGGGAGATCAGGAAAGACTTC
CTGGCCAACATGAGGTTTCTCCATCAAGACGCCACTCAAACAGGGGAGAAGCCAAATAACAGTAACAAGT
GTGCGGTGGCCTTTTACAGTGGAAAAAGTCATCACAACTGGGGAAAATGCAGTAAAGCCTTTAGCCACAT
AGACACACTTGTTCAGGACCAGAGAATCCTCACTAGAGAAGGACTTTTTGAGTGCAGTAAATGTGGGAAA
GCATGTACGCGAAGATGTAACCTCATTCAGCACCAGAAAGTCCACAGTGAAGAAAGGCCTTATGAATGCA
ATGAATGTGGAAAATTCTTTACCTACTACTCCAGTTTCATTATACATCAGAGAGTTCATACTGGAGAAAG
GCCTTATGCGTGCCCTGAATGTGGGAAATCGTTTAGTCAGATATACAGCCTCAATAGCCATAGGAAAGTT
CACACTGGAGAAAGGCCTTATGAATGTGGGGAATGTGGGAAATCTTTTAGCCAAAGGTCCAACCTCATGC
AGCATCGCAGAGTTCACACTGGAGAAAGGCCTTATGAATGCAGCGAATGTGGGAAATCTTTTAGCCAAAA
CTTTAGCCTGATCTACCACCAGAGAGTTCACACTGGAGAAAGACCTCATGAGTGCAATGAATGTGGAAAA
TCCTTTAGCCGAAGCTCCAGCCTCATTCACCACCGGAGACTTCACACTGGAGAAAGACCCTATGAGTGCA
GTAAATGTGGGAAGTCATTTAAGCAAAGCTCCAGCTTCAGTTCACATCGGAAAGTCCACACAGGGGAAAG
GCCTTATGTGTGTGGGGAATGTGGGAAATCCTTTAGCCATAGCTCCAACCTTAAGAACCACCAGAGAGTT
CACACTGGAGAAAGACCTGTTGAGTGCAGTGAATGTAGCAAATCCTTTAGCTGTAAATCTAACCTCATTA
AACACCTGAGAGTTCACACTGGAGAAAGGCCTTATGAGTGCAGTGAATGTGGGAAATCCTTTAGCCAAAG
TTCTAGCCTCATTCAACACCGCAGAGTTCACACGGGAAAAAGGCCTTATCAGTGCAGTCAATGTGGGAAA
TCCTTTGGCTGCAAATCTGTCCTCATTCAACACCAGAGAGTTCACATTGGAGAAAAGCCTTAGTAATGAA
CTAGTCCGTAACTTGAAAGTATTTCGATTTCTTGGCTTTATATATCTTGTGGAAAGGACGAGGTCGCCCT
CGGAAGTCAAGCTTA
