>Addgene plasmid #143804 | TFORF1420 | depositor partial sequence | sequence record 283540 | Barcode
GGTCGCCCTCGGAAGTCAAGCTTA
